Addgene plasmid #62825: pHL671
Purpose: Lim Lab plasmid: AmpR + PCon::glgC::gfp::T1T2 terminator + ColE1
Depositing lab: Han Lim. Depositing organization: University of California, Berkeley. Publication: Paradoxical suppression of small RNA activity at high Hfq concentrations due to random-order binding. Sagawa S, Shin JE, Hussein R, Lim HN. Nucleic Acids Res. 2015 Aug 10. pii: gkv777. 10.1093/nar/gkv777 PubMed 26261213.
Backbone
  Vector backbone: unknown-ColE1 ori
  Backbone manufacturer: Lim Lab
  Vector type: Bacterial Expression, Synthetic Biology
Growth in bacteria
  Bacterial resistance: Ampicillin, 100 μg/mL
  Growth temperature: 37°C
  Growth strain: DH5alpha
  Copy number: Unknown
Gene/Insert
  Gene/Insert name: gfp
  Promoter: pCon
  Tag / fusion protein: glgC leader (N terminal on insert)
  Cloning method: Unknown
  Sequencing primers: 5′ unknown; 3′ T1T2term-rev
Terms and licenses: Academic/Nonprofit Terms; Industry Terms: Not Available to Industry
How to cite: pHL671 was a gift from Han Lim (Addgene plasmid # 62825 ; http://n2t.net/addgene:62825 ; RRID:Addgene_62825)
