[The description below was written by a language model from this plasmid's Addgene catalogue record.]
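Description:
pHL671 is a bacterial expression and synthetic-biology plasmid built on an in-house backbone whose identity is otherwise unrecorded beyond its ColE1 origin of replication. It is maintained in E. coli cloning strains and selected through an ampicillin resistance marker (AmpR). ColE1-type origins generally support moderate to high plasmid numbers, but the record lists the copy number as unknown.

The payload is a reporter cassette in which a promoter designated PCon (by its name presumably a constitutive promoter, though the record does not define it) drives a glgC::gfp fusion. The glgC leader is placed at the N-terminal side of the green fluorescent protein coding sequence, and transcription is stopped by a T1T2 terminator, a tandem terminator commonly used to insulate expression cassettes from downstream plasmid sequences. With this layout, fluorescence reports regulation acting through the glgC leader rather than control at the promoter. The exact extent of the glgC segment fused to gfp, and the GFP variant used, are not stated.

The associated work concerns small RNA activity and its dependence on the concentration of the RNA chaperone Hfq, which suggests that pHL671 serves as a fluorescent target reporter for measuring post-transcriptional regulation in E. coli. The record does not spell out its specific role in those experiments. No feature table is provided, so the arrangement described here rests on the catalogue summary alone, and the cloning method is unrecorded.
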