>Addgene plasmid #62825 | pHL671 | addgene partial sequence | sequence record 112142 | pBR322ori-3 5'-tttgtttgcaagcagcagat-3'
TTGATCTTTTCTCGGGGTCTGACGCTCAGTGGAACGAAAACTCACGTTAAGGGATTTTGGTCATGACTAG
TGCTTGGATTCTCACCAATAAAAAACGCCCGGCGGCAACCGAGCGTTCTGAACAAATCCAGATGGAGTTC
TGAGGTCATTACTGGATCTATCAACAGGAGTCCAAGCGAGCTCTCGAACGACGTCTAGTGCTTGGATTCT
CACCAATAAAAAACGCCCGGCGGCAACCGAGCGTTCTGAACAAATCCAGATGGAGTTCTGAGGTCATTAC
TGGATCTATCAACAGGAGTCCAAGCGAGCTCGTAAACTTGGTCTGACAGTTACCAATGCTTAATCAGTGA
GGCACCTATCTCAGCGATCTGTCTATTTCGTTCATCCATAGTTGCCTGACTCCCCGTCGTGTAGATAACT
ACGATACGGGAGGGCTTACCATCTGGCCCCAGTGCTGCAATGATACCGCGAGACCCACGCTCACCGGCTC
CAGATTTATCAGCAATAAACCAGCCAGCCGGAAGGGCCGAGCGCAGAAGTGGTCCTGCAACTTTATCCGC
CTCCATCCAGTCTATTAATTGTTGCCGGGAAGCTAGAGTAAGTAGTTCGCCAGTTAATAGTTTGCGCAAC
GTTGTTGCCATTGCTACAGGCATCGTGGTGTCACGCTCGTCGTTTGGTATGGCTTCATTCAGCTCCGGTT
CCCAACGATCAAGGCGAGTTACATGATCCCCCATGTTGTGCAAAAAAGCGGTTAGCTCCTTCGGTCCTCC
GATCGTTGTCAGAAGTAAGTTGGCCGCAGTGTTATCACTCATGGTTATGGCAGCACTGCATAATTCTCTT
ACTGTCATGCCATCCGTAAGATGCTTTTCTGTGACTGGTGAGTACTCAACCAAGTCATTCTGAGAAT
