>Addgene plasmid #62825 | pHL671 | addgene partial sequence | sequence record 112162 | GFP-R 5'-CCATCTAATTCAACAAGAATTGGGACAAC-3'
CGCATGCTAACCATGACTAACTCCTTTTTTATCATCTCTGGAACACACACAATCCGTGTGCAGGTCCCTG
CCAGAGTCGACCTGTGTGGAATCCATTATAACCGCCAAGCTTAAAAATGTCAACAACGACGGTGCTCGAG
ACGTCAGGTGGCACTTTTCGGGGAAATGTGCGCGGAACCCCTATTTGTTTATTTTTCTAAATACATTCAA
ATATGTATCCGCTCATGAGACAATAACCCTGATAAATGCTTCAATAATATTGAAAAAGGAAGAGTATGAG
TATTCAACATTTCCGTGTCGCCCTTATTCCCTTTTTTGCGGCATTTTGCCTTCCTGTTTTTGCTCACCCA
GAAACGCTGGTGAAAGTAAAAGATGCTGAAGATCAGTTGGGTGCACGAGTGGGTTACATCGAACTGGATC
TCAACAGCGGTAAGATCCTTGAGAGTTTTCGCCCCGAAGAACGTTTTCCAATGATGAGCACTTTTAAAGT
TCTGCTATGTGGCGCGGTATTATCCCGTATTGACGCCGGGCAAGAGCAACTCGGTCGCCGCATACACTAT
TCTCAGAATGACTTGGTTGAGTACTCACCAGTCACAGAAAAGCATCTTACGGATGGCATGACAGTAAGAG
AATTATGCAGTGCTGCCATAACCATGAGTGATAACACTGCGGCCAACTTACTTCTGACAACGATCGGAGG
ACCGAAGGAGCTAACCGCTTTTTTGCACAACATGGGGGATCATGTAACTCGCCTTGATCGTTGGGAACCG
GAGCTGAATGAAGCCATACCAAACGACGAGCGTGACACCACGATGCCTGTAGCAATGGCAACAACGTTGC
GCAAACTATTAACTGGCGAACTACTTACTCTAGCTTCCCG
